Addgene plasmid #235510: pSall4_GGSG_Fkbp_2xHA_BB
Purpose: Sall4-Fkbp-2xHA targeting vector with Blasto selection
Depositing lab: Brian Hendrich. Depositing organization: University of Cambridge.
Backbone
  Vector backbone: pBluescript II KS-
  Backbone size w/o insert (bp): 3000
  Vector type: Mouse Targeting
  Selectable markers: Blasticidin
Growth in bacteria
  Bacterial resistance: Ampicillin, 100 μg/mL
  Growth temperature: 37°C
  Growth strain: DH5alpha
  Copy number: High Copy
Gene/Insert
  Gene/Insert name: Sall4
  Species: M. musculus (mouse)
  Mutation: None
  Entrez Gene: Sall4 (a.k.a. 5730441M18Rik, C330011P20Rik, Tex20)
  Promoter: beta actin
  Tag / fusion protein: FKBP, 2xHA (C terminal on insert)
  Cloning method: Gibson Cloning
Terms and licenses: Academic/Nonprofit Terms; Industry Terms: Not Available to Industry
How to cite: pSall4_GGSG_Fkbp_2xHA_BB was a gift from Brian Hendrich (Addgene plasmid # 235510 ; http://n2t.net/addgene:235510 ; RRID:Addgene_235510)
