[The description below was written by a language model from this plasmid's Addgene catalogue record and pLannotate feature annotations shown in this document.]
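Description:
pSall4_GGSG_Fkbp_2xHA_BB is a mouse gene-targeting vector built by Gibson assembly in pBluescript II KS-, designed to knock a C-terminal FKBP-2xHA tag into the endogenous Sall4 locus. The backbone supplies a high-copy ColE1/pUC origin and β-lactamase (ampicillin resistance) for propagation in E. coli, along with the usual pBluescript remnants: an f1 origin, lac promoter/operator and lacZα fragments, and flanking T3 and T7 promoters.

The sequenced record (about 5.5 kb) shows a fragment of the mouse Sall4 coding sequence, presumably the 3′ end of the gene serving as the upstream homology arm. It is followed after a short gap by a coding sequence annotated as the F36V mutant of FKBP12; the gap is consistent with the GGSG linker in the plasmid name. This variant binds synthetic ligands that do not engage wild-type FKBP and is widely used as a ligand-controlled dimerisation or degradation (dTAG-type) domain, although the record does not state which application is intended. The 2xHA epitope listed in the catalogue entry is not separately annotated. Downstream lies a blasticidin S deaminase cassette ending in an SV40 polyadenylation signal, which allows selection of targeted cells. The catalogue lists a beta-actin promoter, which most plausibly drives this marker and would fall in the unannotated stretch upstream of BSD. The unannotated region between the poly(A) signal and the T7 promoter likely holds the downstream homology arm, though this is not confirmed.

Correct integration would give Sall4 expressed from its native regulatory elements as an FKBP- and HA-tagged fusion, allowing detection or immunoprecipitation via HA and ligand-dependent manipulation of this stem-cell transcription factor.
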