Features (pLannotate 1.2.2; 17 found; start..end, strand, type, name):
     24..128     +  promoter       AmpR promoter: bla
    129..989     +  CDS            AmpR: β-lactamase; bla; confers resistance to ampicillin, carbenicillin, and related antibiotics
   1160..1748    +  rep_origin     ori: high-copy-number ColE1/pMB1/pBR322/pUC origin of replication
   1931..2023    +  CDS            lacI (fragment): lac repressor; lacI; The lac repressor binds to the lac operator to inhibit transcription in E. coli. This inhibition can be relieved by adding lactose or isopropyl-β-D-thiogalactopyranoside (IPTG).
   2036..2057    +  protein_bind   CAP binding site: CAP binding activates transcription in the presence of cAMP. E. coli catabolite activator protein
   2072..2102    +  promoter       lac promoter: promoter for the E. coli lac operon
   2110..2126    +  protein_bind   lac operator: The lac repressor binds to the lac operator to inhibit transcription in E. coli. This inhibition can be relieved by adding lactose or isopropyl-β-D-thiogalactopyranoside (IPTG). lac repressor encoded by lacI
   2171..2189    +  promoter       T3 promoter: promoter for bacteriophage T3 RNA polymerase
   2201..2226    -  misc_feature   MCS (fragment): pBluescript multiple cloning site
   2237..2641    +  CDS            Sall4 (fragment): SALL4_MOUSE - Experimental evidence at protein level: Swiss-Prot protein existence level 1. Transcription factor with a key role in the maintenance and self-renewal of embryonic and hematopoietic stem cells. From Mus musculus (Mouse).
   2699..3019    +  CDS            DmrB: F36V mutant of FK506-binding protein FKBP12 binds synthetic ligands that do not bind wild-type FKBP
   3683..4081    +  CDS            BSD: blasticidin S deaminase; Aspergillus terreus BSD; confers resistance to blasticidin
   4096..4181    +  CDS            large T antigen (fragment): large T antigen from SV40 (simian virus 40)
   4204..4338    +  polyA_signal   SV40 poly(A) signal: SV40 polyadenylation signal
   4888..4906    -  promoter       T7 promoter: promoter for bacteriophage T7 RNA polymerase
   4909..5066    +  CDS            lacZα (fragment): LacZα fragment of β-galactosidase; lacZ fragment
   5097..5525    -  rep_origin     f1 ori (sequence partly withheld): f1 bacteriophage origin of replication; arrow indicates direction of (+) strand synthesis
>Addgene plasmid #235510 | pSall4_GGSG_Fkbp_2xHA_BB | addgene full sequence | sequence record 474037 | Addgene NGS Result
GTGGCACTTTTCGGGGAAATGTGCGCGGAACCCCTATTTGTTTATTTTTCTAAATACATTCAAATATGTA
TCCGCTCATGAGACAATAACCCTGATAAATGCTTCAATAATATTGAAAAAGGAAGAGTATGAGTATTCAA
CATTTCCGTGTCGCCCTTATTCCCTTTTTTGCGGCATTTTGCCTTCCTGTTTTTGCTCACCCAGAAACGC
TGGTGAAAGTAAAAGATGCTGAAGATCAGTTGGGTGCACGAGTGGGTTACATCGAACTGGATCTCAACAG
CGGTAAGATCCTTGAGAGTTTTCGCCCCGAAGAACGTTTTCCAATGATGAGCACTTTTAAAGTTCTGCTA
TGTGGCGCGGTATTATCCCGTATTGACGCCGGGCAAGAGCAACTCGGTCGCCGCATACACTATTCTCAGA
ATGACTTGGTTGAGTACTCACCAGTCACAGAAAAGCATCTTACGGATGGCATGACAGTAAGAGAATTATG
CAGTGCTGCCATAACCATGAGTGATAACACTGCGGCCAACTTACTTCTGACAACGATCGGAGGACCGAAG
GAGCTAACCGCTTTTTTGCACAACATGGGGGATCATGTAACTCGCCTTGATCGTTGGGAACCGGAGCTGA
ATGAAGCCATACCAAACGACGAGCGTGACACCACGATGCCTGTAGCAATGGCAACAACGTTGCGCAAACT
ATTAACTGGCGAACTACTTACTCTAGCTTCCCGGCAACAATTAATAGACTGGATGGAGGCGGATAAAGTT
GCAGGACCACTTCTGCGCTCGGCCCTTCCGGCTGGCTGGTTTATTGCTGATAAATCTGGAGCCGGTGAGC
GTGGGTCTCGCGGTATCATTGCAGCACTGGGGCCAGATGGTAAGCCCTCCCGTATCGTAGTTATCTACAC
GACGGGGAGTCAGGCAACTATGGATGAACGAAATAGACAGATCGCTGAGATAGGTGCCTCACTGATTAAG
CATTGGTAACTGTCAGACCAAGTTTACTCATATATACTTTAGATTGATTTAAAACTTCATTTTTAATTTA
AAAGGATCTAGGTGAAGATCCTTTTTGATAATCTCATGACCAAAATCCCTTAACGTGAGTTTTCGTTCCA
CTGAGCGTCAGACCCCGTAGAAAAGATCAAAGGATCTTCTTGAGATCCTTTTTTTCTGCGCGTAATCTGC
TGCTTGCAAACAAAAAAACCACCGCTACCAGCGGTGGTTTGTTTGCCGGATCAAGAGCTACCAACTCTTT
TTCCGAAGGTAACTGGCTTCAGCAGAGCGCAGATACCAAATACTGTTCTTCTAGTGTAGCCGTAGTTAGG
CCACCACTTCAAGAACTCTGTAGCACCGCCTACATACCTCGCTCTGCTAATCCTGTTACCAGTGGCTGCT
GCCAGTGGCGATAAGTCGTGTCTTACCGGGTTGGACTCAAGACGATAGTTACCGGATAAGGCGCAGCGGT
CGGGCTGAACGGGGGGTTCGTGCACACAGCCCAGCTTGGAGCGAACGACCTACACCGAACTGAGATACCT
ACAGCGTGAGCTATGAGAAAGCGCCACGCTTCCCGAAGGGAGAAAGGCGGACAGGTATCCGGTAAGCGGC
AGGGTCGGAACAGGAGAGCGCACGAGGGAGCTTCCAGGGGGAAACGCCTGGTATCTTTATAGTCCTGTCG
GGTTTCGCCACCTCTGACTTGAGCGTCGATTTTTGTGATGCTCGTCAGGGGGGCGGAGCCTATGGAAAAA
CGCCAGCAACGCGGCCTTTTTACGGTTCCTGGCCTTTTGCTGGCCTTTTGCTCACATGTTCTTTCCTGCG
TTATCCCCTGATTCTGTGGATAACCGTATTACCGCCTTTGAGTGAGCTGATACCGCTCGCCGCAGCCGAA
CGACCGAGCGCAGCGAGTCAGTGAGCGAGGAAGCGGAAGAGCGCCCAATACGCAAACCGCCTCTCCCCGC
GCGTTGGCCGATTCATTAATGCAGCTGGCACGACAGGTTTCCCGACTGGAAAGCGGGCAGTGAGCGCAAC
GCAATTAATGTGAGTTAGCTCACTCATTAGGCACCCCAGGCTTTACACTTTATGCTTCCGGCTCGTATGT
TGTGTGGAATTGTGAGCGGATAACAATTTCACACAGGAAACAGCTATGACCATGATTACGCCAAGCTCGA
AATTAACCCTCACTAAAGGGAACAAAAGCTGGTACCGGGCCCCCCCTCGAGGTCGAAGCTTGACCCAACA
ATAACTCCGCCCGCCGGGGAAGGAAGCTGGCCATAGAGAACCCCATGGTCGCGCTGAGTGCTGAGGGAAA
GAGAGCGCCCGAGGTGTTTTCCAAGGAGCTCCTGTCCCCCGCGGTGAGTGTGGACCCCGCCTCCTGGAAC
CAGTACACCAGCGTCCTGAATGGGGGTCTGGCCATGAAGACCAACGAGATCTCCGTGATCCAGAGCGGAG
GCATCCCCACGCTGCCTGTGTCGCTGGGGGCCAGCTCTGTGGTGAGCAATGGCACGATTTCCAAGCTTGA
CGGCTCTCAGACCGGTGTGAGCATGCCCATGAGCGGGAACGGAGAAAAGCTCGCTGTTCCCGACGGCATG
GCCAAACACCAGTTCCCTCACTTCCTGGAGGAAAATAAGATTGCTGTCAGCGTCTCTGGTGGCGGTGGCT
CTGGCGGAGGTGGGTCCGGTGGCGGCGGAAGCGCCGGTGGAGTGCAGGTGGAAACCATCTCCCCAGGAGA
CGGGCGCACCTTCCCCAAGCGCGGCCAGACCTGCGTGGTGCACTACACCGGGATGCTTGAAGATGGAAAG
AAAGTTGATTCCTCCCGGGACAGAAACAAGCCCTTTAAGTTTATGCTAGGCAAGCAGGAGGTGATCCGAG
GCTGGGAAGAAGGGGTTGCCCAGATGAGTGTGGGTCAGAGAGCCAAACTGACTATATCTCCAGATTATGC
CTATGGTGCCACTGGGCACCCAGGCATCATCCCACCACATGCCACTCTCGTCTTCGATGTGGAGCTTCTA
AAACTGGAAGGCGGCTACCCCTACGACGTGCCCGACTACGCCGGCTATCCGTATGATGTCCCGGACTATG
CAGGCTATGTCGGTTACCGATAAACGATCGTAACTTTAAATAATGCCAATTATTTAAAGTTACATATGGC
CTTCTGCAGGAGCGTACAGAACCCAGGGCCCTGGCACCCGTGCAGACCCTGGCCCACCCCACCTGGGCGC
TCAGTGCCCAAGAGATGTCCACACCTAGGATGTCCCGCGGTGGGTGGGGGGCCCGAGAGACGGGCAGGCC
GGGGGCAGGCCTGGCCATGCGGGGCCGAACCGGGCACTGCCCAGCGTGGGGCGCGGGGGCCACGGCGCGC
GCCCCCAGCCCCCGGGCCCAGCACCCCAAGGCGGCCAACGCCAAAACTCTCCCTCCTCCTCTTCCTCAAT
CTCGCTCTCGCTCTTTTTTTTTTTCGCAAAAGGAGGGGAGAGGGGGTAAAAAAATGCTGCACTGTGCGGC
GAAGCCGGTGAGTGAGCGGCGCGGGGCCAATCAGCGTGCGCCGTTCCGAAAGTTGCCTTTTATGGCTCGA
GCGGCCGCGGCGGCGCCCTATAAAACCCAGCGGCGCGACGCGCCACCACCGCCGAGACCGCGTCCGCCCC
GCGAGCACAGAGCCTCGCCTTTGCCGATCCATCGATGGATCCATGGCCAAGCCTTTGTCTCAAGAAGAAT
CCACCCTCATTGAAAGAGCAACGGCTACAATCAACAGCATCCCCATCTCTGAAGACTACAGCGTCGCCAG
CGCAGCTCTCTCTAGCGACGGCCGCATCTTCACTGGTGTCAATGTATATCATTTTACTGGGGGACCTTGC
GCAGAACTCGTGGTGCTGGGCACTGCTGCTGCTGCGGCAGCTGGCAACCTGACTTGTATCGTCGCGATCG
GAAATGAGAACAGGGGCATCTTGAGCCCCTGCGGACGGTGCCGACAGGTTCTTCTCGATCTGCATCCTGG
GATCAAAGCCATAGTGAAGGACAGTGATGGACAGCCGACGGCAGTTGGGATTCGTGAATTGCTGCCCTCT
GGTTATGTGTGGGAGGGCTAAGCTCTAGATAAGTAATGATCATAATCAGCCATATCACATCTGTAGAGGT
TTTACTTGCTTTAAAAAACCTCCCACACCTCCCCCTGAACCTGAAACATAAAATGAATGCAATTGTTGTT
GTTAACTTGTTTATTGCAGCTTATAATGGTTACAAATAAAGCAATAGCATCACAAATTTCACAAATAAAG
CATTTTTTTCACTGCATTCTAGTTGTGGTTTGTCCAAACTCATCAATGTATCTTATCATGTCTGGATCCA
TTTACTGATCACTTAACTTTAAATAATGCCAATTATTTAAAGTTAGGCGCGGGGGGAGTCTTCTGCAGGG
AGATTCTAGAATCTGCTTTATTCTTTAGTTTTTTTTTTTTTTTTTTCTTAACCCACCTCCTTTTTTTATT
TTCTTCCTCTTCCTGATATGCAAGTGATGTGGCTTGTGACCATAGCCTTGGGCAATCCTACAATCACGAG
AGTTGCTATGCTGCTTTCCAAAAAAAAGATGAAAAATGGAGGAAAAGTGAAAAACAACAAAAACAAACCA
AAAAAAATAATGATAAAAAGCCAGACTTTTTATTTTTGTTTTTAAACCATTTTGGAAAGAAGCGGGTTTT
GAAAAATAGTTCTGTTAATTTGGGACAAATTATATTCTAGAAGCTTTGTGTGACCTCATGGCTGTTTCCA
AAGACTGTCATCAACCTGTTTCGAAGTGAAACAGTTGGGACTCATTGGACCACAGTGGAAGTGACAACTC
CTTAACCCAGTCCTGGGGTGAGGGTGTGCTGTCCTTCTGCGCCGATCTCCAATTCGCCCTATAGTGAGTC
GTATTACAATTCACTGGCCGTCGTTTTACAACGTCGTGACTGGGAAAACCCTGGCGTTACCCAACTTAAT
CGCCTTGCAGCACATCCCCCTTTCGCCAGCTGGCGTAATAGCGAAGAGGCCCGCACCGATCGCCCTTCCC
AACAGTTGCGCAGCCTGAATGGCGAATGGAAATTGTAAGCGTTAATATTTTGTTAAAATTCGCGTTAAAT
TTTTGTTAAATCAGCTCATTTTTTAACCAATAGGCCGAAATCGGCAAAATCCCTTATAAATCAAAAGAAT
AGACCGAGATAGGGT
[37 nt withheld, positions 5196-5232]
AAAGAACGTGGACTCCAACGTCAAAGG
[49 nt withheld, positions 5260-5308]
T
[91 nt withheld, positions 5310-5400]
G
[124 nt withheld, positions 5402-5525]
CAG
